>Addgene plasmid #197773 | pMC-9-SlUbi-11 | addgene full sequence | sequence record 391252 | Addgene NGS Result
GTCAGTGAGCGAGGAAGCGGAAGAGCGCCCAATACGCAAACCGCCTCTCCCCGCGCGTTGGCCGATTCAT
TAATCACTCTGTGGTCTCAGCTTGTTGTGGTTGTCTGGTTGCGTCTGTTGCCCGTTGTCTGTTGCCCATT
GTGGTGGTTGTGTTTGTATGATGGTCGTTAAGGATCATCAATGTGTTTTCGCTTTTTGTTCCATTCTGTT
TCTCATTTGTGAATAATAATGGTATCTTTATGAATATGCAGTTTGTGGTTTCTTTTCTGATTGCAGTTCT
GAGCATTTTGTTTTTGCTTCCGTTTACTATACCACTTACAGTTTGCACTAATTTAGTTGATATGCGAGCC
ATCTGATGTTTGATGATTCAAATGGCGTTTATGTAACTCGTACCCGCTTGAGACCACGAAGTGGCTCTTC
AGTGGACGAAAGGGCCTCGTGATACGCCTATTTTTATAGGTTAATGTCATGATAATAATGGTTTCTTAGA
CGTCAGGTGGCACTTTTCGGGGAAATGTGCGCGGAACCCCTATTTGTTTATTTTTCTAAATACATTCAAA
TATGTATCCGCTCATGAGACAATAACCCTGATAAATGCTTCAATAATATTGAAAAAGGAAGAGTATGCGC
TCACGCAACTGGTCCAGAACCTTGACCGAACGCAGCGGTGGTAACGGCGCAGTGGCGGTTTTCATGGCTT
GTTATGACTGTTTTTTTTTGGGGTACAGTCTATGCCTCGGGCATCCAAGCAGCAAGCGCGTTACGCCGTG
GGTCGATGTTTGATGTTATGGAGCAGCAACGATGTTACGCAGCAGGGCAGTCGCCCTAAAACAAAGTTAA
ACATCATGAGGGAAGCGGTGATCGCCGAAGTATCGACTCAACTATCAGAGGTAGTTGGCGTCATCGAGCG
CCATCTCGAACCGACGTTGCTGGCCGTACATTTGTACGGCTCCGCAGTGGATGGCGGCCTGAAGCCACAC
AGCGATATTGATTTGCTGGTTACGGTGACCGTAAGGCTTGATGAAACAACGCGGCGAGCTTTGATCAACG
ACCTTTTGGAAACTTCGGCTTCCCCTGGAGAGAGCGAGATTCTCCGCGCTGTAGAAGTCACCATTGTTGT
GCACGACGACATCATTCCGTGGCGTTATCCAGCTAAGCGCGAACTGCAATTTGGAGAATGGCAGCGCAAT
GACATTCTTGCAGGTATCTTCGAGCCAGCCACGATCGACATTGATCTGGCTATCTTGCTGACAAAAGCAA
GAGAACATAGCGTTGCCTTGGTAGGTCCAGCGGCGGAGGAACTCTTTGATCCGGTTCCTGAACAGGATCT
ATTTGAGGCGCTAAATGAAACCTTAACGCTATGGAACTCGCCGCCCGACTGGGCTGGCGATGAGCGAAAT
GTAGTGCTTACGTTGTCCCGCATTTGGTACAGCGCAGTAACCGGCAAAATCGCGCCGAAGGATGTCGCTG
CCGACTGGGCAATGGAGCGCCTGCCGGCCCAGTATCAGCCCGTCATACTTGAAGCTAGACAGGCTTATCT
TGGACAAGAAGAAGATCGCTTGGCCTCGCGCGCAGATCAGTTGGAAGAATTTGTCCATTACGTAAAAGGC
GAGATCACCAAGGTAGTCGGCAAATAACTGTCAGACCAAGTTTACTCATATATACTTTAGATTGATTTAA
AACTTCATTTTTAATTTAAAAGGATCTAGGTGAAGATCCTTTTTGATAATCTCATGACCAAAATCCCTTA
ACGTGAGTTTTCGTTCCACTGAGCGTCAGACCCCGTAGAAAAGATCAAAGGATCTTCTTGAGATCCTTTT
TTTCTGCGCGTAATCTGCTGCTTGCAAACAAAAAAACCACCGCTACCAGCGGTGGTTTGTTTGCCGGATC
AAGAGCTACCAACTCTTTTTCCGAAGGTAACTGGCTTCAGCAGAGCGCAGATACCAAATACTGTTCTTCT
AGTGTAGCCGTAGTTAGGCCACCACTTCAAGAACTCTGTAGCACCGCCTACATACCTCGCTCTGCTAATC
CTGTTACCAGTGGCTGCTGCCAGTGGCGATAAGTCGTGTCTTACCGGGTTGGACTCAAGACGATAGTTAC
CGGATAAGGCGCAGCGGTCGGGCTGAACGGGGGGTTCGTGCACACAGCCCAGCTTGGAGCGAACGACCTA
CACCGAACTGAGATACCTACAGCGTGAGCTATGAGAAAGCGCCACGCTTCCCGAAGGGAGAAAGGCGGAC
AGGTATCCGGTAAGCGGCAGGGTCGGAACAGGAGAGCGCACGAGGGAGCTTCCAGGGGGAAACGCCTGGT
ATCTTTATAGTCCTGTCGGGTTTCGCCACCTCTGACTTGAGCGTCGATTTTTGTGATGCTCGTCAGGGGG
GCGGAGCCTATGGAAAAACGCCAGCAACGCGGCCTTTTTACGGTTCCTGGCCTTTTGCTGGCCTTTTGCT
CACATGTTCTTTCCTGCGTTATCCCCTGATTCTGTGGATAACCGTATTACCGCCTTTGAGTGAGCTGATA
CCGCTCGCCGCAGCCGAACGACCGAGCGCAGCGA
Features (pLannotate 1.2.2; 7 found; start..end, strand, type, name):
      1..23      +  rep_origin     RSF ori (fragment): Plasmids containing the RSF 1030 origin of replication can be propagated in E. coli cells that contain additional plasmids with compatible origins.
     25..74      +  CDS            lacI (fragment): lac repressor; lacI; The lac repressor binds to the lac operator to inhibit transcription in E. coli. This inhibition can be relieved by adding lactose or isopropyl-β-D-thiogalactopyranoside (IPTG).
    520..624     +  promoter       AmpR promoter: bla
    615..695     -  CDS            int (fragment): INT2_ECOLX - Protein inferred from homology: Swiss-Prot protein existence level 3. Putative integrase believed to be involved in the insertion of antibiotic resistance genes into plasmids and transposons. From Escherichia coli.
    783..839     +  CDS            GmR (fragment): gentamycin acetyltransferase; aacC1; confers resistance to gentamycin
    846..1634    +  CDS            aadA: S3AD_ECOLX - Experimental evidence at protein level: Swiss-Prot protein existence level 1. Mediates bacterial resistance to the antibiotics streptomycin and spectinomycin. From Escherichia coli.
   1808..2396    +  rep_origin     ori: high-copy-number ColE1/pMB1/pBR322/pUC origin of replication
