[The description below was written by a language model from this plasmid's Addgene catalogue record and pLannotate feature annotations shown in this document.]
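Description:
pMC-9-SlUbi-11 is a small (about 2.5 kb) Level 0 Phytobrick/MoClo part plasmid from a modular toolkit for plant genome engineering. It is catalogued as a plant expression vector, but it functions as a storage and donor plasmid for a single standardized part rather than as a complete expression construct. It derives from the self-made backbone pMC-9-ccdB-11. The name suggests that the part replaced a ccdB counter-selection cassette between positions designated 9 and 11 of the toolkit's assembly scheme, although the record does not spell out this numbering or the flanking cloning sites.

The payload is a 303 bp terminator from a Solanum lycopersicum (tomato) ubiquitin gene (SlUbi). In Golden Gate–style hierarchical assembly, a part like this would be released and joined downstream of a promoter and coding sequence to build a plant transcription unit, where it supplies transcript termination and polyadenylation signals. The automated feature table does not annotate the terminator itself. It presumably lies in the unannotated stretch between the short fragments at the start of the sequence and the resistance cassette.

Propagation in E. coli relies on a high-copy ColE1/pUC-type origin. Selection uses spectinomycin via the aadA gene, which also confers streptomycin resistance and sits downstream of an annotated AmpR (bla) promoter. The remaining annotations are short fragments of an RSF origin, lacI, an integrase and a gentamicin acetyltransferase. These look like remnants or partial matches carried over from the sources of the backbone and aadA cassette rather than functional elements. No plant selectable marker, T-DNA borders or reporter are recorded, which fits its role as a building block for higher-level assemblies.
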