Addgene plasmid #197773: pMC-9-SlUbi-11
Purpose: Phytobrick (MoClo) Level 0 Part
Depositing lab: Daniel Voytas. Depositing organization: University of Minnesota. Publication: An extensible vector toolkit and parts library for advanced engineering of plant genomes. Chamness JC, Kumar J, Cruz AJ, Rhuby E, Holum MJ, Cody JP, Tibebu R, Gamo ME, Starker CG, Zhang F, Voytas DF. Plant Genome. 2023 Mar 9:e20312. doi: 10.1002/tpg2.20312. PubMed 36896468.
Backbone
  Vector backbone: pMC-9-ccdB-11
  Backbone manufacturer: Self-made
  Vector type: Plant Expression
Growth in bacteria
  Bacterial resistance: Spectinomycin, 50 μg/mL
  Growth temperature: 37°C
  Growth strain: DH5alpha
  Copy number: High Copy
Gene/Insert
  Gene/Insert name: SlUbi terminator
  Species: Solanum lycopersicum
  Insert size (bp): 303
  Cloning method: Restriction Enzyme; 5′ cloning site Unknown (unknown if destroyed)
Terms and licenses: Academic/Nonprofit Terms; Industry Terms: Not Available to Industry
Depositor comments: Please visit https://doi.org/10.1101/2022.10.15.511792 for bioRxiv preprint.
How to cite: pMC-9-SlUbi-11 was a gift from Daniel Voytas (Addgene plasmid # 197773 ; http://n2t.net/addgene:197773 ; RRID:Addgene_197773)
